Addgene plasmid #212039: pegRNA2_tevopreQ1
Purpose: Bacterial expression of the pegRNA for genome editing in E. coli
Depositing lab: Quanjiang Ji. Depositing organization: ShanghaiTech University. Publication: BacPE: a versatile prime-editing platform in bacteria by inhibiting DNA exonucleases. Zhang H, Ma J, Wu Z, Chen X, Qian Y, Chen W, Wang Z, Zhang Y, Zhu H, Huang X, Ji Q. Nat Commun. 2024 Jan 27;15(1):825. doi: 10.1038/s41467-024-45114-4. PubMed 38280845.
Backbone
  Vector backbone: pBR322
  Vector type: CRISPR
Growth in bacteria
  Bacterial resistance: Kanamycin, 50 μg/mL
  Growth temperature: 37°C
  Growth strain: DH5alpha
  Copy number: High Copy
Gene/Insert
  Gene/Insert name: pegRNA
  Species: Synthetic
  Promoter: J23119
  Cloning method: Gibson Cloning
Terms and licenses: Academic/Nonprofit Terms; Industry Terms: Not Available to Industry
How to cite: pegRNA2_tevopreQ1 was a gift from Quanjiang Ji (Addgene plasmid # 212039 ; http://n2t.net/addgene:212039 ; RRID:Addgene_212039)
