[The description below was written by a language model from this plasmid's Addgene catalogue record and pLannotate feature annotations shown in this document.]
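Description:
pegRNA2_tevopreQ1 is a bacterial CRISPR-type plasmid built on a pBR322-derived backbone for expressing a prime-editing guide RNA (pegRNA) in E. coli. It replicates from a high-copy ColE1/pMB1-family origin and is selected with kanamycin through an aph(3')-Ia (KanR) gene, which the annotation places directly downstream of an AmpR (bla) promoter. The sequenced record is 5,890 nt.

The payload is a synthetic pegRNA, assembled by Gibson cloning and transcribed from the strong constitutive synthetic promoter J23119. In the feature table this promoter is followed by an unannotated stretch of a little over 100 nt and then a T7 terminator, which is where the pegRNA would be expected to lie, although the RNA itself is not annotated. A pegRNA combines a Cas9-targeting spacer and scaffold with a 3' extension carrying a primer-binding site and a reverse-transcription template that specifies the desired edit. The "tevopreQ1" in the name refers to a structured pseudoknot motif commonly appended to the 3' end of pegRNAs to protect the extension from degradation. The record does not state the genomic target or the edit encoded.

The plasmid also carries a full-length Bacillus subtilis sacB gene with its native promoter region. It encodes levansucrase, which is toxic in the presence of sucrose, so it is commonly used for counterselection to cure a plasmid after editing. A second, partial J23119 match and short fragments of lacI, lacZα, a pBluescript MCS and the pBR322 bom region appear to be cloning remnants, and roughly 1.3 kb between two bom fragments is unannotated. No prime editor protein is annotated, so that component is presumably supplied from a separate construct.
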