Features (pLannotate 1.2.2; 14 found; start..end, strand, type, name):
    181..215     +  promoter       J23119(SpeI) promoter: bacterial promoter (Registry of Standard Biological Parts BBa J23119) modified to end with an SpeI site
    352..399     +  terminator     T7 terminator: transcription terminator for bacteriophage T7 RNA polymerase
    410..462     -  CDS            lacI (fragment): lac repressor; lacI; The lac repressor binds to the lac operator to inhibit transcription in E. coli. This inhibition can be relieved by adding lactose or isopropyl-β-D-thiogalactopyranoside (IPTG).
    645..1233    -  rep_origin     ori: high-copy-number ColE1/pMB1/pBR322/pUC origin of replication
   1404..2219    -  CDS            KanR: aminoglycoside phosphotransferase; aph(3')-Ia; confers resistance to kanamycin in bacteria or G418 (Geneticin®) in eukaryotes
   2220..2324    -  promoter       AmpR promoter: bla
   2416..2434    +  promoter       J23119(SpeI) promoter (fragment): bacterial promoter (Registry of Standard Biological Parts BBa J23119) modified to end with an SpeI site
   2534..2583    +  misc_feature   bom (fragment): basis of mobility region from pBR322
   3926..3977    +  misc_feature   bom (fragment): basis of mobility region from pBR322
   3983..4140    -  CDS            lacZα (fragment): LacZα fragment of β-galactosidase; lacZ fragment
   4157..4193    -  misc_feature   MCS (fragment): pBluescript multiple cloning site
   4194..4229    +  misc_feature   bom (fragment): basis of mobility region from pBR322
   4255..5673    -  CDS            sacB: SACB_BACSU - Experimental evidence at protein level: Swiss-Prot protein existence level 1. From Bacillus subtilis (strain 168).
   5674..156     -  promoter       sacB promoter (fragment) (across the origin): sacR; sacB promoter and control region
>Addgene plasmid #212039 | pegRNA2_tevopreQ1 | addgene full sequence | sequence record 423076 | Addgene NGS Result
TCTCGTTTGGATTGCAACTGGTCTATTTTCCTCTTTTGTTTGATAGAAAATCATAAAAGGATTTGCAGAC
TACGGGCCTAAAGAACTAAAAAATCTATCTGTTTCTTTTCATTCTCTGTATTTTTTATAGTTTCTGTTGC
ATGGGCATAAAGTTGCAAGCTTGATATCACGCTGTGGAAGTTGACAGCTAGCTCAGTCCTAGGTATAATA
CTAGTCGAGACCATCGCTAGGTCTCACGCGGTTCTATCTAGTTACGCGTTAAACCAACTAGAAGGCCGGC
ATGGTCCCAGCCTCCTCGCTGGCGCCGGCTGGGCAACATGCTTCGGCATGGCGAATGGGACACGTATCAT
GCTAGCATAACCCCTTGGGGCCTCTAAACGGGTCTTGAGGGGTTTTTTGGGTATCGAGGTGCATTAATGA
ATCGGCCAACGCGCGGGGAGAGGCGGTTTGCGTATTGGGCGCTCTTCCGCTTCCTCGCTCACTGACTCGC
TGCGCTCGGTCGTTCGGCTGCGGCGAGCGGTATCAGCTCACTCAAAGGCGGTAATACGGTTATCCACAGA
ATCAGGGGATAACGCAGGAAAGAACATGTGAGCAAAAGGCCAGCAAAAGGCCAGGAACCGTAAAAAGGCC
GCGTTGCTGGCGTTTTTCCATAGGCTCCGCCCCCCTGACGAGCATCACAAAAATCGACGCTCAAGTCAGA
GGTGGCGAAACCCGACAGGACTATAAAGATACCAGGCGTTTCCCCCTGGAAGCTCCCTCGTGCGCTCTCC
TGTTCCGACCCTGCCGCTTACCGGATACCTGTCCGCCTTTCTCCCTTCGGGAAGCGTGGCGCTTTCTCAT
AGCTCACGCTGTAGGTATCTCAGTTCGGTGTAGGTCGTTCGCTCCAAGCTGGGCTGTGTGCACGAACCCC
CCGTTCAGCCCGACCGCTGCGCCTTATCCGGTAACTATCGTCTTGAGTCCAACCCGGTAAGACACGACTT
ATCGCCACTGGCAGCAGCCACTGGTAACAGGATTAGCAGAGCGAGGTATGTAGGCGGTGCTACAGAGTTC
TTGAAGTGGTGGCCTAACTACGGCTACACTAGAAGAACAGTATTTGGTATCTGCGCTCTGCTGAAGCCAG
TTACCTTCGGAAAAAGAGTTGGTAGCTCTTGATCCGGCAAACAAACCACCGCTGGTAGCGGTGGTTTTTT
TGTTTGCAAGCAGCAGATTACGCGCAGAAAAAAAGGATCTCAAGAAGATCCTTTGATCTTTTCTACGGGG
TCTGACGCTCAGTGGAACGAAAACTCACGTTAAGGGATTTTGGTCATGAGATTATCAAAAAGGATCTTCA
CCTAGATCCTTTTAAATTAAAAATGAAGTTTTAAATCAATCTAAAGTATATATGAGTAAACTTGGTCTGA
CAGTTAGAAAAACTCATCGAGCATCAAATGAAACTGCAATTTATTCATATCAGGATTATCAATACCATAT
TTTTGAAAAAGCCGTTTCTGTAATGAAGGAGAAAACTCACCGAGGCAGTTCCATAGGATGGCAAGATCCT
GGTATCGGTCTGCGATTCCGACTCGTCCAACATCAATACAACCTATTAATTTCCCCTCGTCAAAAATAAG
GTTATCAAGTGAGAAATCACCATGAGTGACGACTGAATCCGGTGAGAATGGCAAAAGTTTATGCATTTCT
TTCCAGACTTGTTCAACAGGCCAGCCATTACGCTCGTCATCAAAATCACTCGCATCAACCAAACCGTTAT
TCATTCGTGATTGCGCCTGAGCGAGTCGAAATACGCGATCGCTGTTAAAAGGACAATTACAAACAGGAAT
CGAATGCAACCGGCGCAGGAACACTGCCAGCGCATCAACAATATTTTCACCTGAATCAGGATATTCTTCT
AATACCTGGAATGCTGTTTTCCCAGGGATCGCAGTGGTGAGTAACCATGCATCATCAGGAGTACGGATAA
AATGCTTGATGGTCGGAAGAGGCATAAATTCCGTCAGCCAGTTTAGTCTGACCATCTCATCTGTAACATC
ATTGGCAACGCTACCTTTGCCATGTTTCAGAAACAACTCTGGCGCATCGGGCTTCCCATACAATCGATAG
ATTGTCGCACCTGATTGCCCGACATTATCGCGAGCCCATTTATACCCATATAAATCAGCATCCATGTTGG
AATTTAATCGCGGCCTAGAGCAAGACGTTTCCCGTTGAATATGGCTCATACTCTTCCTTTTTCAATATTA
TTGAAGCATTTATCAGGGTTATTGTCTCATGAGCGGATACATATTTGAATGTATTTAGAAAAATAAACAA
ATAGGGGTTCCGCGCACATTTCCCCGAAAAGTGCCACCTGACGTCTAAGAAACCATTATTATCATGACAT
TAACCTATAAAAATAGGCGTATCACGAGGCCCTTTTTGACAGCTAGCTCAGTCCGAGACGATCGCTACGT
CTCATCACAGCTTGTCTGTAAGCGGATGCCGGGAGCAGACAAGCCCGTCAGGGCGCGTCAGCGGGTGTTG
GCGGGTGTCGGGGCTGGCTTAACTATGCGGCATCAGAGCAGATTGTACTGAGAGTGCACCATAGGATTTT
AACATTTTGCGTTGTTCCAAAAGTTATCAACAGCCTAGAACGTCATAGGAAGCGATTACAGACACTTTAT
AGCTATCAGCATGGGAACATAAGGGCAGGATGAAATATGGGTCTTAAAACGCAAATGGTGAGGTTTTAGA
GGTATTTTTTGAAGATGATTAAGGCGGTTTGTTTTTAAAATTTTTGGCGGCTCTCAGGCTGCTTACATTT
TAACCAGTTCAGTGAAAAGTTCTTTTTCAGCAAATTTCTGTTTAGCACCATAGCTAAAACTTGCGTGGAA
CATATTAAGAATTGACCGAAATGACACAATCTCAATTATATTTTTTTTGAAAAGTTTTCTTTATCAAATA
TTTTAAATCATTGATTTATATATAAGTATGCATTCATTTTAATAATTAATCTTTATTTAACAATGATTTA
TCTATATTCAATTGTTTAATTATTCTTACTAATATTATCTCTATATCAATATTTTTTATTTAAAAACATA
TGTTTAGTAGTGCTTTTGATTAAAGTACCAGAGGGAGGGAGCAGAGCTGAATGGGAAATACTCACCCTAG
AGCGATTCTTAAAAATCACCCTAAAGTATTCCCATTCGATGTACCGTCGGTCGGTCGCTTTCGCATCAGG
GATGACATCACTGTATCAAGCTGCCACTGTTATGATTACGATTGATAGCACCGCCTGAACACGCTCATAA
CCGCCAATTAAATGACTACTCATTGCGTCCGCTACTCTGTTCAGTTCCCCTAGTAATAGCGTTTTTCCGA
TGTGTGCTAGCGTCACTGTACCTCATCACCCACACATGGACAGATTGAGTTACAGACATTGGCTAAATTT
TTGGGGTCTATGCTTGACAAAGCGAGTTAAAACCTTAGAATTTAAGACAGGTACATTAAGCCCCTGTGGT
GAAATCATTAGCGGTCGTCAAACCTTAATGCTTTCGATTGCCGATATGTCAGTATCGAAGATCTGTACCC
CATAAATTACGGTAAAGCCCCAAGCAATTGCAAGGGGCTTTTATCTTTTTTAACAAAAAAAATTTATAAA
TCAGGATTTTATAACACTAAATAATCCAAAGTACATGAGTAAGTCATGACCACTCCTGCGATGTGTGTAG
CACTCTGAGTATCCGTATTATATCAGTGATGTCATATACAACCACATAATGCGGATGTATCACTAACTCC
CTAGTATCTTTCTGTCTGCCTGTGCGCCCCATCAGTCGATTATCAACAAGTAAATCTGTCTTTTCTTCAA
TTAAATCATCAATTTCAATAGCTGCTATAGGGTTGCGTTCTTCAAGATAATCATAGATATTTCTACGATC
TTGGCTATGCGGTGTGAAATACCGCACAGATGCGTAAGGAGAAAATACCGCATCAGGCGCCATTCGCCAT
TCAGGCTGCGCAACTGTTGGGAAGGGCGATCGGTGCGGGCCTCTTCGCTATTACGCCAGCTGGCGAAAGG
GGGATGTGCTGCAAGGCGATTAAGTTGGGTAACGCCAGGGTTTTCCCAGTCACGACGTTGTAAAACGACG
GCCAGTGAATTGACGCGTATTGGGATGGTACCGGGCCCCCCCTCGAGGTCGACGGTATCGATACGGCATC
AGAGCAGATTGTACTGAGAGTGCACCATAATCGGCATTTTCTTTTGCGTTTTTATTTGTTAACTGTTAAT
TGTCCTTGTTCAAGGATGCTGTCTTTGACAACAGATGTTTTCTTGCCTTTGATGTTCAGCAGGAAGCTAG
GCGCAAACGTTGATTGTTTGTCTGCGTAGAATCCTCTGTTTGTCATATAGCTTGTAATCACGACATTGTT
TCCTTTCGCTTGAGGTACAGCGAAGTGTGAGTAAGTAAAGGTTACATCGTTAGGATCAAGATCCATTTTT
AACACAAGGCCAGTTTTGTTCAGCGGCTTGTATGGGCCAGTTAAAGAATTAGAAACATAACCAAGCATGT
AAATATCGTTAGACGTAATGCCGTCAATCGTCATTTTTGATCCGCGGGAGTCAGTGAACAGATACCATTT
GCCGTTCATTTTAAAGACGTTCGCGCGTTCAATTTCATCTGTTACTGTGTTAGATGCAATCAGCGGTTTC
ATCACTTTTTTCAGTGTGTAATCATCGTTTAGCTCAATCATACCGAGAGCGCCGTTTGCTAACTCAGCCG
TGCGTTTTTTATCGCTTTGCAGAAGTTTTTGACTTTCTTGACGGAAGAATGATGTGCTTTTGCCATAGTA
TGCTTTGTTAAATAAAGATTCTTCGCCTTGGTAGCCATCTTCAGTTCCAGTGTTTGCTTCAAATACTAAG
TATTTGTGGCCTTTATCTTCTACGTAGTGAGGATCTCTCAGCGTATGGTTGTCGCCTGAGCTGTAGTTGC
CTTCATCGATGAACTGCTGTACATTTTGATACGTTTTTCCGTCACCGTCAAAGATTGATTTATAATCCTC
TACACCGTTGATGTTCAAAGAGCTGTCTGATGCTGATACGTTAACTTGTGCAGTTGTCAGTGTTTGTTTG
CCGTAATGTTTACCGGAGAAATCAGTGTAGAATAAACGGATTTTTCCGTCAGATGTAAATGTGGCTGAAC
CTGACCATTCTTGTGTTTGGTCTTTTAGGATAGAATCATTTGCATCGAATTTGTCGCTGTCTTTAAAGAC
GCGGCCAGCGTTTTTCCAGCTGTCAATAGAAGTTTCGCCGACTTTTTGATAGAACATGTAAATCGATGTG
TCATCCGCATTTTTAGGATCTCCGGCTAATGCAAAGACGATGTGGTAGCCGTGATAGTTTGCGACAGTGC
CGTCAGCGTTTTGTAATGGCCAGCTGTCCCAAACGTCCAGGCCTTTTGCAGAAGAGATATTTTTAATTGT
GGACGAATCGAACTCAGGAACTTGATATTTTTCATTTTTTTGCTGTTCAGGGATTTGCAGCATATCATGG
CGTGTAATATGGGAAATGCCGTATGTTTCCTTATATGGCTTTTGGTTCGTTTCTTTCGCAAACGCTTGAG
TTGCGCCTCCTGCCAGCAGTGCGGTAGTAAAGGTTAATACTGTTGCTTGTTTTGCAAACTTTTTGATGTT
CATCGTTCATGTCTCCTTTTTTATGTACTGTGTTAGCGGTCTGCTTCTTCCAGCCCTCCTGTTTGAAGAT
GGCAAGTTAGTTACGCACAATAAAAAAAGACCTAAAATATGTAAGGGGTGACGCCAAAGTATACACTTTG
CCCTTTACACATTTTAGGTCTTGCCTGCTTTATCAGTAACAAACCCGCGCGATTTACTTTTCGACCTCAT
TCTATTAGAC
